>Addgene plasmid #173744 | pJRK136 | addgene full sequence | sequence record 342445 | Addgene NGS Result
GAGTGAGCTGATACCGCTCGCCGCAGCCGAACGACCGAGCGCAGCGAGTCAGTGAGCGAGGAAGCGGCCC
AATACGCAAACCGCCTCTCCCCGCGCGTTGGCCGATTCATTAATGCAGCTGGCACGACAGGTTTCCCGAC
TGGAAAGCGGGCAGTGAGCGCAACGCAATTAATGTGAGTTAGCTCACTCATTAGGCACCCCAGGCTTTAC
ACTTTATGCTTCCGGCTCGTATGTTGTGTGGAATTGTGAGCGGATAACAATTTCACACAGGAAACAGCTA
TGACCATGATTACGCCAAGCGCGCAATTAACCCTCACTAAAGGGAACAAAAGCTGGAGCTCCACCGCGGT
GGCGGCCGCTCTAGAAGGGCTGCAGGAATTCGATTGGATTTTTGCTTTCGTCGTAAATCTACACACGCGT
CTCTTCCGTGCGAGAGTCCAAGCCAGCAGCCAAATTCGTTGACTGAGTATTCAACGTTTATACGTTGTCG
GCAACGAGAAATAGGAAAATGCATCGGGAAATGTTCTTTTTTCGATTTTTTCCAAGGTTTTGACAAATTT
TACCACGAATTTTGCTATGTTTTCAATTAAAAAATATGTTATTCAACTGTTTCTATGAGGAAAATAAGGC
TTTGCATGTAATTTTCTTATTCAGCATAATTTTTAATTAATTTGAATTTTCTGTCCTAACGTTTATTTTG
TTTTCTTGGTTATGACTGATCTGAAATTAATTTTTGAATTTTAAGGTAAGATGAACGGAGCTATCGGAGG
AGACCTTCTCCTCAACTTCCCAGACATGTCCGTCCTCGAGCGTCAACGTGCTCACCTCAAGTACCTCAAC
CCAACCTTCGATTCCCCACTCGCCGGATTCTTCGCCGATTCTTCCATGATCACCGGAGGAGAGATGGACT
CCTACCTTTCCACCGCCGGACTCAATCTTCCAATGATGTACGGAGAGACCACCGTCGAGGGAGATTCCCG
TCTCTCCATCTCCCCAGAGACCACCCTTGGAACTGGAAACTTCAAGGCCGCCAAGTTCGATACCGAGACT
AAGGATTGCAACGAGGCCGCCAAGAAGATGACCATGAACCGTGATGACCTCGTCGAAGAAGGAGAAGAGG
AGAAGTCCAAGATCACCGAGCAAAACAACGGATCCACCAAGTCCATCAAGAAGATGAAGCACAAGGCCAA
GAAGGAAGAGAACAACTTCTCTAACGATTCCTCCAAGGTCACCAAGGAGCTCGAGAAGACCGATTACATC
GATTACAAGGTAAGTTTAAACATATATATACTAACTAACCCTGATTATTTAAATTTTCAGGATCACGATG
GAGACTACAAGGACCACGATATCGACTACAAGGACGATGACGATAAAGGATCCGGAGGTGGAGGTGGCGG
ATCCGGGACGGGAGGAAAGTCCGGAGGAAACAAGAAGAACGATGGAGTCAAGGAGTCTTCTGAGTCCACC
AACACCACCATCGAGGACGAGGACACCAAGGTCCGCAAGCAAGAAATCATCAAGGTCACCGAGCAACTCA
TCGAGGCCATCTCCAACGGAGACTTCGAGTCCTACACCAAGGTAAGTTTAAACATATATATACTAACTAA
CCCTGATTATTTAAATTTTCAGATGTGCGACCCAGGAATGACCGCCTTCGAGCCAGAGGCCCTCGGAAAC
CTCGTCGAGGGACTCGACTTCCACCGTTTCTACTTCGAAAACCTCTGGTCCCGTAACTCCAAGCCAGTCC
ACACCACCATCCTCAACCCACACATCCACCTCATGGGAGACGAGTCCGCCTGCATCGCCTACATCCGCAT
CACTCAATACCTCGATGCCGGAGGAATCCCACGCACCGCCCAATCCGAGGAGACCCGCGTCTGGCACCGC
CGTGACGGAAAGTGGCAAATCGTCCACTTCCACCGTTCTGGAGCCCCATCCGTCCTCCCACACTGCTAAT
CCAATTACTCTTCAACATCCCTACATGCTCTTTCTCCCTGTGCTCCCACCCCCTATTTTTGTTATTATCA
AAAAACTTCTCTTAATTTCTTTGTTTTTTAGCTTCTTTTAAGTCACCTCTAACAATGAAATTGTGTAGAT
TCAAAAATAGAATTAATTCGTAATAAAAAGTCGAAAAAAATTGTGCTCCCTCCCCCCATTAATAATAATT
CTATCCCAAAATCTACACAATGTTCTGTGTACACTTCTTATGTTTTTTACTTCTGATAAATTTTTTTGAA
ACATCATAGAAAAAACCGCACACAAAATACCTTATCATATGTTACGTTTCAGTTTATGACCGCAATTTTT
AGTAATCAAGCTTATCGATACCGTCGACCTCGAGGGGGGGCCCGGTACCCAATTCGCCCTATAGTGAGTC
GTATTACGCGCGCTCACTGGCCGTCGTTTTACAACGTCGTGACTGGGAAAACCCTGGCGTTACCCAACTT
AATCGCCTTGCAGCACATCCCCCTTTCGCCAGCTGGCGTAATAGCGAAGAGGCCCGCACCGATCGCCCTT
CCCAACAGTTGCGCAGCCTGAATGGCGAATGGG
[124 nt withheld, positions 2554-2677]
C
[91 nt withheld, positions 2679-2769]
A
[49 nt withheld, positions 2771-2819]
CCTTTGACGTTGGAGTCCACGTTCTTT
[37 nt withheld, positions 2847-2883]
ACCCTATCTCGGTCTATTCTTTTGATTTATAAGGGATTTTGCCGATTTCGGCCTATTGGTTAAAAAATGA
GCTGATTTAACAAAAATTTAACGCGAATTTTAACAAAATATTAACGCTTACAATTTAGGTGGCACTTTTC
GGGGAAATGTGCGCGGAACCCCTATTTGTTTATTTTTCTAAATACATTCAAATATGTATCCGCTCATGAG
ACAATAACCCTGATAAATGCTTCAATAATATTGAAAAAGGAAGAGTATGAGTATTCAACATTTCCGTGTC
GCCCTTATTCCCTTTTTTGCGGCATTTTGCCTTCCTGTTTTTGCTCACCCAGAAACGCTGGTGAAAGTAA
AAGATGCTGAAGATCAGTTGGGTGCACGAGTGGGTTACATCGAACTGGATCTCAACAGCGGTAAGATCCT
TGAGAGTTTTCGCCCCGAAGAACGTTTTCCAATGATGAGCACTTTTAAAGTTCTGCTATGTGGCGCGGTA
TTATCCCGTATTGACGCCGGGCAAGAGCAACTCGGTCGCCGCATACACTATTCTCAGAATGACTTGGTTG
AGTACTCACCAGTCACAGAAAAGCATCTTACGGATGGCATGACAGTAAGAGAATTATGCAGTGCTGCCAT
AACCATGAGTGATAACACTGCGGCCAACTTACTTCTGACAACGATCGGAGGACCGAAGGAGCTAACCGCT
TTTTTGCACAACATGGGGGATCATGTAACTCGCCTTGATCGTTGGGAACCGGAGCTGAATGAAGCCATAC
CAAACGACGAGCGTGACACCACGATGCCTGTAGCAATGGCAACAACGTTGCGCAAACTATTAACTGGCGA
ACTACTTACTCTAGCTTCCCGGCAACAATTAATAGACTGGATGGAGGCGGATAAAGTTGCAGGACCACTT
CTGCGCTCGGCCCTTCCGGCTGGCTGGTTTATTGCTGATAAATCTGGAGCCGGTGAGCGTGGGTCTCGCG
GTATCATTGCAGCACTGGGGCCAGATGGTAAGCCCTCCCGTATCGTAGTTATCTACACGACGGGGAGTCA
GGCAACTATGGATGAACGAAATAGACAGATCGCTGAGATAGGTGCCTCACTGATTAAGCATTGGTAACTG
TCAGACCAAGTTTACTCATATATACTTTAGATTGATTTAAAACTTCATTTTTAATTTAAAAGGATCTAGG
TGAAGATCCTTTTTGATAATCTCATGACCAAAATCCCTTAACGTGAGTTTTCGTTCCACTGAGCGTCAGA
CCCCGTAGAAAAGATCAAAGGATCTTCTTGAGATCCTTTTTTTCTGCGCGTAATCTGCTGCTTGCAAACA
AAAAAACCACCGCTACCAGCGGTGGTTTGTTTGCCGGATCAAGAGCTACCAACTCTTTTTCCGAAGGTAA
CTGGCTTCAGCAGAGCGCAGATACCAAATACTGTTCTTCTAGTGTAGCCGTAGTTAGGCCACCACTTCAA
GAACTCTGTAGCACCGCCTACATACCTCGCTCTGCTAATCCTGTTACCAGTGGCTGCTGCCAGTGGCGAT
AAGTCGTGTCTTACCGGGTTGGACTCAAGACGATAGTTACCGGATAAGGCGCAGCGGTCGGGCTGAACGG
GGGGTTCGTGCACACAGCCCAGCTTGGAGCGAACGACCTACACCGAACTGAGATACCTACAGCGTGAGCT
ATGAGAAAGCGCCACGCTTCCCGAAGGGAGAAAGGCGGACAGGTATCCGGTAAGCGGCAGGGTCGGAACA
GGAGAGCGCACGAGGGAGCTTCCAGGGGGAAACGCCTGGTATCTTTATAGTCCTGTCGGGTTTCGCCACC
TCTGACTTGAGCGTCGATTTTTGTGATGCTCGTCAGGGGGGCGGAGCCTATGGAAAAACGCCAGCAACGC
GGCCTTTTTACGGTTCCTGGCCTTTTGCTGGCCTTTTGCTCACATGTTCTTTCCTGCGTTATCCCCTGAT
TCTGTGGATAACCGTATTACCGCCTTT
Features (pLannotate 1.2.2; 17 found; start..end, strand, type, name):
      1..67      +  rep_origin     RSF ori (fragment): Plasmids containing the RSF 1030 origin of replication can be propagated in E. coli cells that contain additional plasmids with compatible origins.
     67..157     +  CDS            lacI (fragment): lac repressor; lacI; The lac repressor binds to the lac operator to inhibit transcription in E. coli. This inhibition can be relieved by adding lactose or isopropyl-β-D-thiogalactopyranoside (IPTG).
    170..191     +  protein_bind   CAP binding site: CAP binding activates transcription in the presence of cAMP. E. coli catabolite activator protein
    206..236     +  promoter       lac promoter: promoter for the E. coli lac operon
    244..260     +  protein_bind   lac operator: The lac repressor binds to the lac operator to inhibit transcription in E. coli. This inhibition can be relieved by adding lactose or isopropyl-β-D-thiogalactopyranoside (IPTG). lac repressor encoded by lacI
    305..323     +  promoter       T3 promoter: promoter for bacteriophage T3 RNA polymerase
    336..366     +  misc_feature   MCS (fragment): pBluescript multiple cloning site
    367..384     +  misc_feature   MCS (fragment): pBluescript multiple cloning site
    751..1260    +  CDS            BHLH63 (fragment): BH063_ARATH - Also known as CIB1, EN84. Experimental evidence at protein level: Swiss-Prot protein existence level 1. Transcription factor that binds DNA to G box 5'-CACGTG-3' and, to a lower extent, to E-box 5'-CANNTG-3' in vitro. Binds to chromatin DNA of the FT gene and promotes its expression, and thus triggers flowering in response to blue light. From Arabidopsis thaliana (Mouse-ear cress).
   1411..1953    +  CDS            Camk2a (fragment): KCC2A_MOUSE - Experimental evidence at protein level: Swiss-Prot protein existence level 1. [Isoform Alpha KAP]: Has no kinase activity. From Mus musculus (Mouse).
   2315..2359    +  misc_feature   MCS (fragment): pBluescript multiple cloning site
   2368..2386    -  promoter       T7 promoter: promoter for bacteriophage T7 RNA polymerase
   2394..2549    +  CDS            lacZα (fragment): LacZα fragment of β-galactosidase; lacZ fragment
   2554..2982    +  rep_origin     f1 ori (sequence partly withheld): f1 bacteriophage origin of replication; arrow indicates direction of (+) strand synthesis
   3035..3139    +  promoter       AmpR promoter: bla
   3140..4000    +  CDS            AmpR: β-lactamase; bla; confers resistance to ampicillin, carbenicillin, and related antibiotics
   4171..4759    +  rep_origin     ori: high-copy-number ColE1/pMB1/pBR322/pUC origin of replication
