[The description below was written by a language model from this plasmid's Addgene catalogue record and pLannotate feature annotations shown in this document.]
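Description:
pJRK136 is a C. elegans expression plasmid from the CeLINC toolkit, a fluorescence-based assay for detecting protein-protein interactions in the worm. It is built on the pMLS257 backbone, which the feature table shows to be pBluescript-like: a high-copy ColE1/pUC origin, an ampicillin resistance gene (β-lactamase) with its own promoter, an f1 phage origin, and remnants of the lac promoter/operator and lacZα region. Split pBluescript multiple cloning site fragments flank the insert, along with T3 and T7 promoters that serve as sequencing primer sites. Short annotated matches to an RSF origin and lacI are only fragments and are unlikely to be functional. The sequenced plasmid is about 4.9 kb.

The roughly 1.9 kb insert is recorded as Prps-0::CIBN-3xFLAG::MP::unc-54 3' UTR. The rps-0 promoter, from a ribosomal protein gene, drives the transgene, and the unc-54 3' UTR, widely used in worm transgenes, supplies the 3' processing signals. Neither element, nor the 3xFLAG tag, is individually annotated in the feature table, but the gaps around the coding features are consistent with their presence. The coding region fuses CIBN, annotated as a fragment of Arabidopsis CIB1/BHLH63 and known as the partner of cryptochrome CRY2 in blue-light-induced binding, to a 3xFLAG epitope tag. This is followed by "MP", which corresponds to the annotated fragment of mouse CaMKIIα, presumably acting as a multimerising module. In CRY2/CIBN clustering systems, a multimeric CIBN protein typically promotes the formation of visible clusters, into which interacting proteins are co-recruited. The record itself gives the purpose only as "CeLINC plasmid" and does not describe this plasmid's exact role in the assay.
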