Addgene plasmid #173744: pJRK136
Purpose: CeLINC plasmid
Depositing lab: Mike Boxem. Depositing organization: Utrecht University. Publication: CeLINC, a fluorescence-based protein-protein interaction assay in Caenorhabditis elegans. Kroll JR, Remmelzwaal S, Boxem M. Genetics. 2021 Dec 10;219(4). pii: 6380436. doi: 10.1093/genetics/iyab163. PubMed 34849800.
Backbone
  Vector backbone: pMLS257
  Backbone manufacturer: Agilent Technologies
  Backbone size w/o insert (bp): 2999
  Vector type: Worm Expression
Growth in bacteria
  Bacterial resistance: Ampicillin, 100 μg/mL
  Growth temperature: 37°C
  Growth strain: DH5alpha
  Copy number: High Copy
Gene/Insert
  Gene/Insert name: Prps-0::CIBN-3xFLAG::MP::unc-54 3' UTR
  Species: C. elegans (nematode)
  Insert size (bp): 1924
  Promoter: Prps-0
  Cloning method: Restriction Enzyme; 5′ cloning site Unknown (unknown if destroyed)
  Sequencing primers: 5′ T3; 3′ T7
Terms and licenses: Academic/Nonprofit Terms; Industry Terms: Not Available to Industry
Depositor comments: Please visit https://doi.org/10.1101/2021.06.01.446599 for bioRxiv preprint.
How to cite: pJRK136 was a gift from Mike Boxem (Addgene plasmid # 173744 ; http://n2t.net/addgene:173744 ; RRID:Addgene_173744)
